Addgene plasmid #74894: pEBB COMMD2 Flag
Purpose: Express COMMD2 in mammalian cells
Depositing lab: Ezra Burstein & Colin Duckett. Depositing organization: University of Michigan. Publication: COMMD proteins, a novel family of structural and functional homologs of MURR1. Burstein E, Hoberg JE, Wilkinson AS, Rumble JM, Csomos RA, Komarck CM, Maine GN, Wilkinson JC, Mayo MW, Duckett CS. J Biol Chem. 2005 Jun 10;280(23):22222-32. Epub 2005 Mar 30. 10.1074/jbc.M501928200 PubMed 15799966.
Backbone
  Vector backbone: pEBB
  Backbone size w/o insert (bp): 5350
  Vector type: Mammalian Expression
Growth in bacteria
  Bacterial resistance: Ampicillin, 100 μg/mL
  Growth temperature: 37°C
  Growth strain: DH5alpha
  Copy number: Unknown
Gene/Insert
  Gene/Insert name: COMMD2
  Species: H. sapiens (human)
  Insert size (bp): 600
  GenBank ID: NM_016094
  Entrez Gene: COMMD2 (a.k.a. HSPC042)
  Promoter: EF-1alpha promoter
  Tag / fusion protein: Flag (C terminal on backbone)
  Cloning method: Restriction Enzyme; 5′ cloning site BamHI (not destroyed); 3′ cloning site NotI (not destroyed)
  Sequencing primers: 5′ CTC AAG CCT CAG ACA GTG G; 3′ GAG GGG TGC AAG GAC CCA G
Terms and licenses: Academic/Nonprofit Terms; Industry Terms: Not Available to Industry
How to cite: pEBB COMMD2 Flag was a gift from Ezra Burstein & Colin Duckett (Addgene plasmid # 74894 ; http://n2t.net/addgene:74894 ; RRID:Addgene_74894)
