[The description below was written by a language model from this plasmid's Addgene catalogue record and pLannotate feature annotations shown in this document.]
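Description:
pEBB COMMD2 Flag is a mammalian expression plasmid built on the pEBB backbone for producing human COMMD2 in transfected cells. The complete depositor sequence is just under 6 kb. The plasmid is propagated in E. coli through a high-copy ColE1/pUC-type origin and selected with ampicillin via the β-lactamase gene and its native promoter. An M13 phage origin is also annotated, which in principle allows single-stranded DNA production. Fragments of lacI, lacZα, rop and the pBR322 bom region, together with the lac promoter/operator, are scattered around the backbone. They appear to be remnants of earlier cloning vectors rather than working parts. The record lists no mammalian selection marker, so the plasmid appears suited mainly to transient expression.

The payload is the roughly 600 bp human COMMD2 coding sequence, cloned between BamHI and NotI sites that both remain intact. It sits directly downstream of the strong constitutive human EF-1α promoter. A short SV40 early promoter segment and a small t antigen fragment lie just upstream of that promoter. According to the catalogue entry, the backbone supplies a C-terminal Flag epitope fused to the insert, although the feature table does not annotate the tag separately. Downstream of the coding sequence the annotation detects a G-CSF stem-loop destabilising element, suggesting that the 3′ untranslated region derives from G-CSF sequence; no polyadenylation signal is explicitly annotated.

COMMD2 belongs to the COMM domain family of MURR1 homologues. It is annotated as a possible modulator of cullin-RING ubiquitin ligase activity and a possible down-regulator of NF-κB activation. The Flag-tagged protein can be detected or immunoprecipitated with anti-Flag reagents, making the plasmid useful for overexpression and protein interaction studies in mammalian cells.
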