Features (pLannotate 1.2.2; 17 found; start..end, strand, type, name):
      2..94      +  CDS            lacI (fragment): lac repressor; lacI; The lac repressor binds to the lac operator to inhibit transcription in E. coli. This inhibition can be relieved by adding lactose or isopropyl-β-D-thiogalactopyranoside (IPTG).
    107..128     +  protein_bind   CAP binding site: CAP binding activates transcription in the presence of cAMP. E. coli catabolite activator protein
    143..173     +  promoter       lac promoter: promoter for the E. coli lac operon
    181..197     +  protein_bind   lac operator: The lac repressor binds to the lac operator to inhibit transcription in E. coli. This inhibition can be relieved by adding lactose or isopropyl-β-D-thiogalactopyranoside (IPTG). lac repressor encoded by lacI
    252..462     +  promoter       SV40 promoter: SV40 early promoter
    484..550     +  CDS            small t antigen (fragment): SV40 (simian virus 40) small t antigen
    558..1739    +  promoter       EF-1α promoter: strong constitutive promoter for human elongation factor EF-1α
   1794..2390    +  CDS            COMMD2: COMD2_HUMAN - Experimental evidence at protein level: Swiss-Prot protein existence level 1. May modulate activity of cullin-RING E3 ubiquitin ligase (CRL) complexes (PubMed:21778237). May down-regulate activation of NF- kappa-B (PubMed:15799966). From Homo sapiens (Human).
   2448..2540    +  ncRNA          G-CSF SLDE: Accession: RF00183 - G-CSF factor stem-loop destabilising element (SLDE)
   3109..3266    +  CDS            lacZα (fragment): LacZα fragment of β-galactosidase; lacZ fragment
   3272..3323    -  misc_feature   bom (fragment): basis of mobility region from pBR322
   3342..3722    +  rep_origin     M13 ori (sequence partly withheld): M13 bacteriophage origin of replication; arrow indicates direction of (+) strand synthesis
   3798..3847    -  misc_feature   bom (fragment): basis of mobility region from pBR322
   3949..3984    -  CDS            rop (fragment): Rop protein, which maintains plasmids at low copy number; rop
   4079..4183    +  promoter       AmpR promoter: bla
   4184..5044    +  CDS            AmpR: β-lactamase; bla; confers resistance to ampicillin, carbenicillin, and related antibiotics
   5215..5803    +  rep_origin     ori: high-copy-number ColE1/pMB1/pBR322/pUC origin of replication
>Addgene plasmid #74894 | pEBB COMMD2 Flag | depositor full sequence | sequence record 150704 | pEBB COMMD2 Flag sequence 5979 bps
AGCGCCCAATACGCAAACCGCCTCTCCCCGCGCGTTGGCCGATTCATTAATGCAGCTGGCACGACAGGTT
TCCCGACTGGAAAGCGGGCAGTGAGCGCAACGCAATTAATGTGAGTTAGCTCACTCATTAGGCACCCCAG
GCTTTACACTTTATGCTTCCGGCTCGTATGTTGTGTGGAATTGTGAGCGGATAACAATTTCACACAGGAA
ACAGCTATGACCATGATTACGCCAAGCTTCCAGGCTCCCCAGCAGGCAGAAGTATGCAAAGCATGCATCT
CAATTAGTCAGCAACCATAGTCCCGCCCCTAACTCCGCCCATCCCGCCCCTAACTCCGCCCAGTTCCGCC
CATTCTCCGCCCCATGGCTGACTAATTTTTTTTATTTATGCAGAGGCCGAGGCCGCCTCGGCCTCTGAGC
TATTCCAGAAGTAGTGAGGAGGCTTTTTTGGAGGCCTAGGCTTTTGCAAAAAGCTTTGCAAAGATGGATA
AAGTTTTAAACAGAGAGGAATCTTTGCAGCTAATGGACCTTCTAGGTCTTGAAAGGAGTGGGAATTGGCT
CCGGTGCCCGTCAGTGGGCAGAGCGCACATCGCCCACAGTCCCCGAGAAGTTGGGGGGAGGGGTCGGCAA
TTGAACCGGTGCCTAGAGAAGGTGGCGCGGGGTAAACTGGGAAAGTGATGTCGTGTACTGGCTCCGCCTT
TTTCCCGAGGGTGGGGGAGAACCGTATATAAGTGCAGTAGTCGCCGTGAACGTTCTTTTTCGCAACGGGT
TTGCCGCCAGAACACAGGTAAGTGCCGTGTGTGGTTCCCGCGGGCCTGGCCTCTTTACGGGTTATGGCCC
TTGCGTGCCTTGAATTACTTCCACGCCCCTGGCTGCAGTACGTGATTCTTGATCCCGAGCTTCGGGTTGG
AAGTGGGTGGGAGAGTTCGAGGCCTTGCGCTTAAGGAGCCCCTTCGCCTCGTGCTTGAGTTGAGGCCTGG
CCTGGGCGCTGGGGCCGCCGCGTGCGAATCTGGTGGCACCTTCGCGCCTGTCTCGCTGCTTTCGATAAGT
CTCTAGCCATTTAAAATTTTTGATGACCTGCTGCGACGCTTTTTTTCTGGCAAGATAGTCTTGTAAATGC
GGGCCAAGATCTGCACACTGGTATTTCGGTTTTTGGGGCCGCGGGCGGCGACGGGGCCCGTGCGTCCCAG
CGCACATGTTCGGCGAGGCGGGGCCTGCGAGCGCGGCCACCGAGAATCGGACGGGGGTAGTCTCAAGCTG
GCCGGCCTGCTCTGGTGCCTGGCCTCGCGCCGCCGTGTATCGCCCCGCCCTGGGCGGCAAGGCTGGCCCG
GTCGGCACCAGTTGCGTGAGCGGAAAGATGGCCGCTTCCCGGCCCTGCTGCAGGGAGCTCAAAATGGAGG
ACGCGGCGCTCGGGAGAGCGGGCGGGTGAGTCACCCACACAAAGGAAAAGGGCCTTTCCGTCCTCAGCCG
TCGCTTCATGTGACTCCACGGAGTACCGGGCGCCGTCCAGGCACCTCGATTAGTTCTCGAGCTTTTGGAG
TACGTCGTCTTTAGGTTGGGGGGAGGGGTTTTATGCGATGGAGTTTCCCCACACTGAGTGGGTGGAGACT
GAAGTTAGGCCAGCTTGGCACTTGATGTAATTCTCCTTGGAATTTGCCCTTTTTGAGTTTGGATCTTGGT
TCATTCTCAAGCCTCAGACAGTGGTTCAAAGTTTTTTTCTTCCATTTCAGGTGTCGTGAGGAATTCTCTA
GAGATCCCTCGACCTCGAGATCCATTGTGCTGGATCCGCCACCATGCTGCTGGAATTGTCCGAGGAGCAT
AAGGAACACCTGGCCTTCCTGCCTCAAGTGGACAGCGCGGTGGTCGCCGAGTTTGGGCGGATTGCTGTGG
AATTCCTGAGACGCGGCGCAAACCCAAAAATCTACGAAGGCGCCGCCAGAAAACTCAATGTGAGTAGTGA
CACTGTCCAGCATGGTGTGGAAGGATTAACGTATCTCCTCACTGAGAGCTCAAAGCTCATGATTTCTGAA
CTGGATTTCCAAGACTCTGTTTTTGTTCTGGGATTCTCTGAAGAATTAAACAAATTGTTGCTTCAGCTTT
ATCTGGACAACAGAAAAGAGATCAGAACGCTTCTGAGTGAATTGGCACCAAGCCTTCCCAGTTATCATAA
CCTTGAATGGCGACTAGATGTACAGCTTGCAAGTAGAAGTCTCAGGCAACAGATTAAACCAGCAGTGACT
ATAAAGCTACACCTTAATCAAAATGGAGATCACAACACCAAAGTTCTGCAGACAGACCCAGCCACCCTGC
TCCATTTGGTTCAACAACTGGAACAAGCATTGGAAGAGATGAAGACAAACCACTGTAGGAGAGTTGTTCG
CAACATCAAGGCGGCCGCCGACTACAAAGACGATGACGACAAGTCACTCTGACGGCCGCGACTCTAGAGT
GAGGGTCCCCACCTGGGACCCTTGAGAGTATCAGGTCTCCCACGTGGGAGACAAGAAATCCCTGTTTAAT
ATTTAAACAGCAGTGTTCCCCATCTGGGTCCTTGCACCCCTCACTCTGGCCTCAGCCGACTGCACAGCGG
CCCCTGCATCCCCTTGGCTGTGAGGCCCCTGGACAAGCAGAGGTGGCCAGAGCTGGGAGGCATGGCCCTG
GGGTCCCACGAATTTGCTGGGGAATCTCGTTTTTCTTCTTAAGACTTTTGGGACATGGTTTGACTCCCGA
ACATCACCGACGCGTCTCCTGTTTTTCTGGGTGGCCTCGGGACACCTGCCCTGCCCCCACGAGGGTCAGG
ACTGTGACTCTTTTTAGGGCCAGGCAGGTGCCTGGACATTTGCCTTGCTGGACGGGGACTGGGGATGTGG
GAGGGAGCAGACAGGAGGAATCATGTCAGGCCTGTGTGTGAAAGGAAGCTCCACTGTCACCCTCCACCTC
TTCACCCCCCACTCACCAGTGTCCCCTCCACTGTCACATTGTAACTGAACTTCAGGATAATAAAGTGTTT
GCCTCCAAAAAAAAAAAAAAAAAAAAAAAAAAAAAAAAAAAAAAAAAAAAAAAAAAAAAAAAAAAAAAAA
AAAAAAAAAAAAAAAAAAAAAAAAAAGAATTCACTGGCCGTCGTTTTACAACGTCGTGACTGGGAAAACC
CTGGCGTTACCCAACTTAATCGCCTTGCAGCACATCCCCCTTTCGCCAGCTGGCGTAATAGCGAAGAGGC
CCGCACCGATCGCCCTTCCCAACAGTTGCGCAGCCTGAATGGCGAATGGCGCCTGATGCGGTATTTTCTC
CTTACGCATCTGTGCGGTATTTCACACCGCATA
[142 nt withheld, positions 3324-3465]
C
[141 nt withheld, positions 3467-3607]
CCTTTGACGTTGGAGTCCACGTTCTTT
[37 nt withheld, positions 3635-3671]
ACCCTATCTCGGGCTATTCTTTTGATTTATAAGGGATTTTGCCGATTTCGGCCTATTGGTTAAAAAATGA
GCTGATTTAACAAAAATTTAACGCGAATTTTAACAAAATATTAACGTTTACAATTTTATGGTGCACTCTC
AGTACAATCTGCTCTGATGCCGCATAGTTAAGCCAGCCCCGACACCCGCCAACACCCGCTGACGCGCCCT
GACGGGCTTGTCTGCTCCCGGCATCCGCTTACAGACAAGCTGTGACCGTCTCCGGGAGCTGCATGTGTCA
GAGGTTTTCACCGTCATCACCGAAACGCGCGAGACGAAAGGGCCTCGTGATACGCCTATTTTTATAGGTT
AATGTCATGATAATAATGGTTTCTTAGACGTCAGGTGGCACTTTTCGGGGAAATGTGCGCGGAACCCCTA
TTTGTTTATTTTTCTAAATACATTCAAATATGTATCCGCTCATGAGACAATAACCCTGATAAATGCTTCA
ATAATATTGAAAAAGGAAGAGTATGAGTATTCAACATTTCCGTGTCGCCCTTATTCCCTTTTTTGCGGCA
TTTTGCCTTCCTGTTTTTGCTCACCCAGAAACGCTGGTGAAAGTAAAAGATGCTGAAGATCAGTTGGGTG
CACGAGTGGGTTACATCGAACTGGATCTCAACAGCGGTAAGATCCTTGAGAGTTTTCGCCCCGAAGAACG
TTTTCCAATGATGAGCACTTTTAAAGTTCTGCTATGTGGCGCGGTATTATCCCGTATTGACGCCGGGCAA
GAGCAACTCGGTCGCCGCATACACTATTCTCAGAATGACTTGGTTGAGTACTCACCAGTCACAGAAAAGC
ATCTTACGGATGGCATGACAGTAAGAGAATTATGCAGTGCTGCCATAACCATGAGTGATAACACTGCGGC
CAACTTACTTCTGACAACGATCGGAGGACCGAAGGAGCTAACCGCTTTTTTGCACAACATGGGGGATCAT
GTAACTCGCCTTGATCGTTGGGAACCGGAGCTGAATGAAGCCATACCAAACGACGAGCGTGACACCACGA
TGCCTGTAGCAATGGCAACAACGTTGCGCAAACTATTAACTGGCGAACTACTTACTCTAGCTTCCCGGCA
ACAATTAATAGACTGGATGGAGGCGGATAAAGTTGCAGGACCACTTCTGCGCTCGGCCCTTCCGGCTGGC
TGGTTTATTGCTGATAAATCTGGAGCCGGTGAGCGTGGGTCTCGCGGTATCATTGCAGCACTGGGGCCAG
ATGGTAAGCCCTCCCGTATCGTAGTTATCTACACGACGGGGAGTCAGGCAACTATGGATGAACGAAATAG
ACAGATCGCTGAGATAGGTGCCTCACTGATTAAGCATTGGTAACTGTCAGACCAAGTTTACTCATATATA
CTTTAGATTGATTTAAAACTTCATTTTTAATTTAAAAGGATCTAGGTGAAGATCCTTTTTGATAATCTCA
TGACCAAAATCCCTTAACGTGAGTTTTCGTTCCACTGAGCGTCAGACCCCGTAGAAAAGATCAAAGGATC
TTCTTGAGATCCTTTTTTTCTGCGCGTAATCTGCTGCTTGCAAACAAAAAAACCACCGCTACCAGCGGTG
GTTTGTTTGCCGGATCAAGAGCTACCAACTCTTTTTCCGAAGGTAACTGGCTTCAGCAGAGCGCAGATAC
CAAATACTGTCCTTCTAGTGTAGCCGTAGTTAGGCCACCACTTCAAGAACTCTGTAGCACCGCCTACATA
CCTCGCTCTGCTAATCCTGTTACCAGTGGCTGCTGCCAGTGGCGATAAGTCGTGTCTTACCGGGTTGGAC
TCAAGACGATAGTTACCGGATAAGGCGCAGCGGTCGGGCTGAACGGGGGGTTCGTGCACACAGCCCAGCT
TGGAGCGAACGACCTACACCGAACTGAGATACCTACAGCGTGAGCTATGAGAAAGCGCCACGCTTCCCGA
AGGGAGAAAGGCGGACAGGTATCCGGTAAGCGGCAGGGTCGGAACAGGAGAGCGCACGAGGGAGCTTCCA
GGGGGAAACGCCTGGTATCTTTATAGTCCTGTCGGGTTTCGCCACCTCTGACTTGAGCGTCGATTTTTGT
GATGCTCGTCAGGGGGGCGGAGCCTATGGAAAAACGCCAGCAACGCGGCCTTTTTACGGTTCCTGGCCTT
TTGCTGGCCTTTTGCTCACATGTTCTTTCCTGCGTTATCCCCTGATTCTGTGGATAACCGTATTACCGCC
TTTGAGTGAGCTGATACCGCTCGCCGCAGCCGAACGACCGAGCGCAGCGAGTCAGTGAGCGAGGAAGC
