>Addgene plasmid #74894 | pEBB COMMD2 Flag | addgene partial sequence | sequence record 148859 | EF1a-F 5'-TCAAGCCTCAGACAGTGGTTC-3'
TTTCAGGTGTCGTGAGGAATTCTCTAGAGATCCCTCGACCTCGAGATCCATTGTGCTGGATCCGCCACCA
TGCTGCTGGAATTGTCCGAGGAGCATAAGGAACACCTGGCCTTCCTGCCTCAAGTGGACAGCGCGGTGGT
CGCCGAGTTTGGGCGGATTGCTGTGGAATTCCTGAGACGCGGCGCAAACCCAAAAATCTACGAAGGCGCC
GCCAGAAAACTCAATGTGAGTAGTGACACTGTCCAGCATGGTGTGGAAGGATTAACGTATCTCCTCACTG
AGAGCTCAAAGCTCATGATTTCTGAACTGGATTTCCAAGACTCTGTTTTTGTTCTGGGATTCTCTGAAGA
ATTAAACAAATTGTTGCTTCAGCTTTATCTGGACAACAGAAAAGAGATCAGAACGCTTCTGAGTGAATTG
GCACCAAGCCTTCCCAGTTATCATAACCTTGAATGGCGACTAGATGTACAGCTTGCAAGTAGAAGTCTCA
GGCAACAGATTAAACCAGCAGTGACTATAAAGCTACACCTTAATCAAAATGGAGATCACAACACCAAAGT
TCTGCAGACAGACCCAGCCACCCTGCTCCATTTGGTTCAACAACTGGAACAAGCATTGGAAGAGATGAAG
ACAAACCACTGTAGGAGAGTTGTTCGCAACATCAAGGCGGCCGCCGACTACAAAGACGATGACGACAAGT
CACTCTGACGGCCGCGACTCTAGAGTGAGGGTCCCCACCTGGGACCCTTGAGAGTATCAGGTCTCCCACG
TGGGAGACAAGAAATCCCTGTTTAATATTTAAACAGCAGTGTTCCCCATCTGGGTCCTTGCACCCCTCAC
TCTGGCCTCAGCCGACTGCACAGCGGCCCCTGCATCCCCTTGGCTGTGAGGCCCCTGGACAAGCAGAGGT
GGCCAGAGCTGGGAGGCATGGCCCTGGGGTCCCACGAATTTGCTGGGGAATCTCGTTTTT
