>Addgene plasmid #74894 | pEBB COMMD2 Flag | addgene partial sequence | sequence record 148860 | F1ori-R 5'-AGGGAAGAAAGCGAAAGGAG-3'
[88 nt withheld, positions 1-88]
TATGCGGTGTGAAATACCGCACAGATGCGTAAGGAGAAAATACCGCATCAGGCGCCATTCGCCATTCAGG
CTGCGCAACTGTTGGGAAGGGCGATCGGTGCGGGCCTCTTCGCTATTACGCCAGCTGGCGAAAGGGGGAT
GTGCTGCAAGGCGATTAAGTTGGGTAACGCCAGGGTTTTCCCAGTCACGACGTTGTAAAACGACGGCCAG
TGAATTCGGTTTTTTTTTTTTTTTTTTTTTTTTTTTTTTTTTTTTTTTTTTTTTTTTTTTTTTTTTTTTT
TTTTTTTTTTTTTTTTTTTTTTT
